>Addgene plasmid #105619 | pGEX-4T1-MYB-TAD(251-327) | depositor full sequence | sequence record 200744 | pGEX-4T1-MYB-TAD(251-327) sequence 5194 bps
ACGTTATCGACTGCACGGTGCACCAATGCTTCTGGCGTCAGGCAGCCATCGGAAGCTGTGGTATGGCTGT
GCAGGTCGTAAATCACTGCATAATTCGTGTCGCTCAAGGCGCACTCCCGTTCTGGATAATGTTTTTTGCG
CCGACATCATAACGGTTCTGGCAAATATTCTGAAATGAGCTGTTGACAATTAATCATCGGCTCGTATAAT
GTGTGGAATTGTGAGCGGATAACAATTTCACACAGGAAACAGTATTCATGTCCCCTATACTAGGTTATTG
GAAAATTAAGGGCCTTGTGCAACCCACTCGACTTCTTTTGGAATATCTTGAAGAAAAATATGAAGAGCAT
TTGTATGAGCGCGATGAAGGTGATAAATGGCGAAACAAAAAGTTTGAATTGGGTTTGGAGTTTCCCAATC
TTCCTTATTATATTGATGGTGATGTTAAATTAACACAGTCTATGGCCATCATACGTTATATAGCTGACAA
GCACAACATGTTGGGTGGTTGTCCAAAAGAGCGTGCAGAGATTTCAATGCTTGAAGGAGCGGTTTTGGAT
ATTAGATACGGTGTTTCGAGAATTGCATATAGTAAAGACTTTGAAACTCTCAAAGTTGATTTTCTTAGCA
AGCTACCTGAAATGCTGAAAATGTTCGAAGATCGTTTATGTCATAAAACATATTTAAATGGTGATCATGT
AACCCATCCTGACTTCATGTTGTATGACGCTCTTGATGTTGTTTTATACATGGACCCAATGTGCCTGGAT
GCGTTCCCAAAATTAGTTTGTTTTAAAAAACGTATTGAAGCTATCCCACAAATTGATAAGTACTTGAAAT
CCAGCAAGTATATAGCATGGCCTTTGCAGGGCTGGCAAGCCACGTTTGGTGGTGGCGACCATCCTCCAAA
ATCGGATCTGGTTCCGCGTGGATCCCCGGAATTCGAAGCACAAAACATCTCCAGTCACGTTCCCTATCCT
GTCGCATTGCATGTTAATATAGTCAACGTCCCTCAGCCGGCTGCGGCAGCCATCCAGAGACACTATAACG
ACGAAGACCCTGAGAAGGAAAAGCGAATAAAGGAGCTGGAGTTGCTCCTGATGTCAACAGAGAACGAGCT
GAAGGGACAGCAGGCATTACCAACACAGAACCACACTTGCAGCTACCCCGGGTGGTGACTCGAGCGGCCG
CATCGTGACTGACTGACGATCTGCCTCGCGCGTTTCGGTGATGACGGTGAAAACCTCTGACACATGCAGC
TCCCGGAGACGGTCACAGCTTGTCTGTAAGCGGATGCCGGGAGCAGACAAGCCCGTCAGGGCGCGTCAGC
GGGTGTTGGCGGGTGTCGGGGCGCAGCCATGACCCAGTCACGTAGCGATAGCGGAGTGTATAATTCTTGA
AGACGAAAGGGCCTCGTGATACGCCTATTTTTATAGGTTAATGTCATGATAATAATGGTTTCTTAGACGT
CAGGTGGCACTTTTCGGGGAAATGTGCGCGGAACCCCTATTTGTTTATTTTTCTAAATACATTCAAATAT
GTATCCGCTCATGAGACAATAACCCTGATAAATGCTTCAATAATATTGAAAAAGGAAGAGTATGAGTATT
CAACATTTCCGTGTCGCCCTTATTCCCTTTTTTGCGGCATTTTGCCTTCCTGTTTTTGCTCACCCAGAAA
CGCTGGTGAAAGTAAAAGATGCTGAAGATCAGTTGGGTGCACGAGTGGGTTACATCGAACTGGATCTCAA
CAGCGGTAAGATCCTTGAGAGTTTTCGCCCCGAAGAACGTTTTCCAATGATGAGCACTTTTAAAGTTCTG
CTATGTGGCGCGGTATTATCCCGTGTTGACGCCGGGCAAGAGCAACTCGGTCGCCGCATACACTATTCTC
AGAATGACTTGGTTGAGTACTCACCAGTCACAGAAAAGCATCTTACGGATGGCATGACAGTAAGAGAATT
ATGCAGTGCTGCCATAACCATGAGTGATAACACTGCGGCCAACTTACTTCTGACAACGATCGGAGGACCG
AAGGAGCTAACCGCTTTTTTGCACAACATGGGGGATCATGTAACTCGCCTTGATCGTTGGGAACCGGAGC
TGAATGAAGCCATACCAAACGACGAGCGTGACACCACGATGCCTGCAGCAATGGCAACAACGTTGCGCAA
ACTATTAACTGGCGAACTACTTACTCTAGCTTCCCGGCAACAATTAATAGACTGGATGGAGGCGGATAAA
GTTGCAGGACCACTTCTGCGCTCGGCCCTTCCGGCTGGCTGGTTTATTGCTGATAAATCTGGAGCCGGTG
AGCGTGGGTCTCGCGGTATCATTGCAGCACTGGGGCCAGATGGTAAGCCCTCCCGTATCGTAGTTATCTA
CACGACGGGGAGTCAGGCAACTATGGATGAACGAAATAGACAGATCGCTGAGATAGGTGCCTCACTGATT
AAGCATTGGTAACTGTCAGACCAAGTTTACTCATATATACTTTAGATTGATTTAAAACTTCATTTTTAAT
TTAAAAGGATCTAGGTGAAGATCCTTTTTGATAATCTCATGACCAAAATCCCTTAACGTGAGTTTTCGTT
CCACTGAGCGTCAGACCCCGTAGAAAAGATCAAAGGATCTTCTTGAGATCCTTTTTTTCTGCGCGTAATC
TGCTGCTTGCAAACAAAAAAACCACCGCTACCAGCGGTGGTTTGTTTGCCGGATCAAGAGCTACCAACTC
TTTTTCCGAAGGTAACTGGCTTCAGCAGAGCGCAGATACCAAATACTGTCCTTCTAGTGTAGCCGTAGTT
AGGCCACCACTTCAAGAACTCTGTAGCACCGCCTACATACCTCGCTCTGCTAATCCTGTTACCAGTGGCT
GCTGCCAGTGGCGATAAGTCGTGTCTTACCGGGTTGGACTCAAGACGATAGTTACCGGATAAGGCGCAGC
GGTCGGGCTGAACGGGGGGTTCGTGCACACAGCCCAGCTTGGAGCGAACGACCTACACCGAACTGAGATA
CCTACAGCGTGAGCTATGAGAAAGCGCCACGCTTCCCGAAGGGAGAAAGGCGGACAGGTATCCGGTAAGC
GGCAGGGTCGGAACAGGAGAGCGCACGAGGGAGCTTCCAGGGGGAAACGCCTGGTATCTTTATAGTCCTG
TCGGGTTTCGCCACCTCTGACTTGAGCGTCGATTTTTGTGATGCTCGTCAGGGGGGCGGAGCCTATGGAA
AAACGCCAGCAACGCGGCCTTTTTACGGTTCCTGGCCTTTTGCTGGCCTTTTGCTCACATGTTCTTTCCT
GCGTTATCCCCTGATTCTGTGGATAACCGTATTACCGCCTTTGAGTGAGCTGATACCGCTCGCCGCAGCC
GAACGACCGAGCGCAGCGAGTCAGTGAGCGAGGAAGCGGAAGAGCGCCTGATGCGGTATTTTCTCCTTAC
GCATCTGTGCGGTATTTCACACCGCATAAATTCCGACACCATCGAATGGTGCAAAACCTTTCGCGGTATG
GCATGATAGCGCCCGGAAGAGAGTCAATTCAGGGTGGTGAATGTGAAACCAGTAACGTTATACGATGTCG
CAGAGTATGCCGGTGTCTCTTATCAGACCGTTTCCCGCGTGGTGAACCAGGCCAGCCACGTTTCTGCGAA
AACGCGGGAAAAAGTGGAAGCGGCGATGGCGGAGCTGAATTACATTCCCAACCGCGTGGCACAACAACTG
GCGGGCAAACAGTCGTTGCTGATTGGCGTTGCCACCTCCAGTCTGGCCCTGCACGCGCCGTCGCAAATTG
TCGCGGCGATTAAATCTCGCGCCGATCAACTGGGTGCCAGCGTGGTGGTGTCGATGGTAGAACGAAGCGG
CGTCGAAGCCTGTAAAGCGGCGGTGCACAATCTTCTCGCGCAACGCGTCAGTGGGCTGATCATTAACTAT
CCGCTGGATGACCAGGATGCCATTGCTGTGGAAGCTGCCTGCACTAATGTTCCGGCGTTATTTCTTGATG
TCTCTGACCAGACACCCATCAACAGTATTATTTTCTCCCATGAAGACGGTACGCGACTGGGCGTGGAGCA
TCTGGTCGCATTGGGTCACCAGCAAATCGCGCTGTTAGCGGGCCCATTAAGTTCTGTCTCGGCGCGTCTG
CGTCTGGCTGGCTGGCATAAATATCTCACTCGCAATCAAATTCAGCCGATAGCGGAACGGGAAGGCGACT
GGAGTGCCATGTCCGGTTTTCAACAAACCATGCAAATGCTGAATGAGGGCATCGTTCCCACTGCGATGCT
GGTTGCCAACGATCAGATGGCGCTGGGCGCAATGCGCGCCATTACCGAGTCCGGGCTGCGCGTTGGTGCG
GATATCTCGGTAGTGGGATACGACGATACCGAAGACAGCTCATGTTATATCCCGCCGTTAACCACCATCA
AACAGGATTTTCGCCTGCTGGGGCAAACCAGCGTGGACCGCTTGCTGCAACTCTCTCAGGGCCAGGCGGT
GAAGGGCAATCAGCTGTTGCCCGTCTCACTGGTGAAAAGAAAAACCACCCTGGCGCCCAATACGCAAACC
GCCTCTCCCCGCGCGTTGGCCGATTCATTAATGCAGCTGGCACGACAGGTTTCCCGACTGGAAAGCGGGC
AGTGAGCGCAACGCAATTAATGTGAGTTAGCTCACTCATTAGGCACCCCAGGCTTTACACTTTATGCTTC
CGGCTCGTATGTTGTGTGGAATTGTGAGCGGATAACAATTTCACACAGGAAACAGCTATGACCATGATTA
CGGATTCACTGGCCGTCGTTTTACAACGTCGTGACTGGGAAAACCCTGGCGTTACCCAACTTAATCGCCT
TGCAGCACATCCCCCTTTCGCCAGCTGGCGTAATAGCGAAGAGGCCCGCACCGATCGCCCTTCCCAACAG
TTGCGCAGCCTGAATGGCGAATGGCGCTTTGCCTGGTTTCCGGCACCAGAAGCGGTGCCGGAAAGCTGGC
TGGAGTGCGATCTTCCTGAGGCCGATACTGTCGTCGTCCCCTCAAACTGGCAGATGCACGGTTACGATGC
GCCCATCTACACCAACGTAACCTATCCCATTACGGTCAATCCGCCGTTTGTTCCCACGGAGAATCCGACG
GGTTGTTACTCGCTCACATTTAATGTTGATGAAAGCTGGCTACAGGAAGGCCAGACGCGAATTATTTTTG
ATGGCGTTGGAATT
Features (pLannotate 1.2.2; 17 found; start..end, strand, type, name):
      6..107     -  CDS            yciV (fragment): RNAAM_ECOLI - Also known as trpH From Escherichia coli (strain K12).
    183..211     +  promoter       tac promoter: strong E. coli promoter; hybrid between the trp and lac UV5 promoters
    219..235     +  protein_bind   lac operator: The lac repressor binds to the lac operator to inhibit transcription in E. coli. This inhibition can be relieved by adding lactose or isopropyl-β-D-thiogalactopyranoside (IPTG). lac repressor encoded by lacI
    258..911     +  CDS            GST26_SCHJA: Experimental evidence at protein level: Swiss-Prot protein existence level 1. GST isoenzymes appear to play a central role in the parasite detoxification system. Other functions are also suspected including a role in increasing the solubility of haematin in the parasite gut. From Schistosoma japonicum (Blood fluke).
    945..1175    +  CDS            V-MYB (fragment): MYB_AVIMB - Experimental evidence at protein level: Swiss-Prot protein existence level 1. DNA-binding protein that specifically recognizes the sequence 5'-YAAC[GT]G-3'. The v-Myb oncogene transforms immature myelomonocytic avian cells in culture and induces myeloblastosis (myeloid leukemia) in chickens. From Avian myeloblastosis virus.
   1211..1250    +  CDS            rop (fragment): Rop protein, which maintains plasmids at low copy number; rop
   1352..1392    +  misc_feature   bom (fragment): basis of mobility region from pBR322
   1497..1601    +  promoter       AmpR promoter: bla
   1602..2462    +  CDS            AmpR: β-lactamase; bla; confers resistance to ampicillin, carbenicillin, and related antibiotics
   2633..3221    +  rep_origin     ori: high-copy-number ColE1/pMB1/pBR322/pUC origin of replication
   3407..3458    -  misc_feature   bom (fragment): basis of mobility region from pBR322
   3465..3542    +  promoter       lacIq promoter: lacI (mutant); In the lacIq allele, a single base change in the promoter boosts expression of the lacI gene about 10-fold.
   3543..4625    +  CDS            lacI: lac repressor; lacI; The lac repressor binds to the lac operator to inhibit transcription in E. coli. This inhibition can be relieved by adding lactose or isopropyl-β-D-thiogalactopyranoside (IPTG).
   4638..4659    +  protein_bind   CAP binding site: CAP binding activates transcription in the presence of cAMP. E. coli catabolite activator protein
   4674..4704    +  promoter       lac promoter: promoter for the E. coli lac operon
   4712..4728    +  protein_bind   lac operator: The lac repressor binds to the lac operator to inhibit transcription in E. coli. This inhibition can be relieved by adding lactose or isopropyl-β-D-thiogalactopyranoside (IPTG). lac repressor encoded by lacI
   4748..4921    +  CDS            lacZα: LacZα fragment of β-galactosidase; lacZ fragment
