>Addgene plasmid #105619 | pGEX-4T1-MYB-TAD(251-327) | addgene full sequence | sequence record 208106 | Addgene NGS Result
AGCTTATCGACTGCACGGTGCACCAATGCTTCTGGCGTCAGGCAGCCATCGGAAGCTGTGGTATGGCTGT
GCAGGTCGTAAATCACTGCATAATTCGTGTCGCTCAAGGCGCACTCCCGTTCTGGATAATGTTTTTTGCG
CCGACATCATAACGGTTCTGGCAAATATTCTGAAATGAGCTGTTGACAATTAATCATCGGCTCGTATAAT
GTGTGGAATTGTGAGCGGATAACAATTTCACACAGGAAACAGTATTCATGTCCCCTATACTAGGTTATTG
GAAAATTAAGGGCCTTGTGCAACCCACTCGACTTCTTTTGGAATATCTTGAAGAAAAATATGAAGAGCAT
TTGTATGAGCGCGATGAAGGTGATAAATGGCGAAACAAAAAGTTTGAATTGGGTTTGGAGTTTCCCAATC
TTCCTTATTATATTGATGGTGATGTTAAATTAACACAGTCTATGGCCATCATACGTTATATAGCTGACAA
GCACAACATGTTGGGTGGTTGTCCAAAAGAGCGTGCAGAGATTTCAATGCTTGAAGGAGCGGTTTTGGAT
ATTAGATACGGTGTTTCGAGAATTGCATATAGTAAAGACTTTGAAACTCTCAAAGTTGATTTTCTTAGCA
AGCTACCTGAAATGCTGAAAATGTTCGAAGATCGTTTATGTCATAAAACATATTTAAATGGTGATCATGT
AACCCATCCTGACTTCATGTTGTATGACGCTCTTGATGTTGTTTTATACATGGACCCAATGTGCCTGGAT
GCGTTCCCAAAATTAGTTTGTTTTAAAAAACGTATTGAAGCTATCCCACAAATTGATAAGTACTTGAAAT
CCAGCAAGTATATAGCATGGCCTTTGCAGGGCTGGCAAGCCACGTTTGGTGGTGGCGACCATCCTCCAAA
ATCGGATCTGGTTCCGCGTGGATCCCCGGAATTCGAAGCACAAAACATCTCCAGTCACGTTCCCTATCCT
GTCGCATTGCATGTTAATATAGTCAACGTCCCTCAGCCGGCTGCGGCAGCCATCCAGAGACACTATAACG
ACGAAGACCCTGAGAAGGAAAAGCGAATAAAGGAGCTGGAGTTGCTCCTGATGTCAACAGAGAACGAGCT
GAAGGGACAGCAGGCATTACCAACACAGAACCACACTTGCAGCTACCCCGGGTGGTGACTCGAGCGGCCG
CATCGTGACTGACTGACGATCTGCCTCGCGCGTTTCGGTGATGACGGTGAAAACCTCTGACACATGCAGC
TCCCGGAGACGGTCACAGCTTGTCTGTAAGCGGATGCCGGGAGCAGACAAGCCCGTCAGGGCGCGTCAGC
GGGTGTTGGCGGGTGTCGGGGCGCAGCCATGACCCAGTCACGTAGCGATAGCGGAGTGTATAATTCTTGA
AGACGAAAGGGCCTCGTGATACGCCTATTTTTATAGGTTAATGTCATGATAATAATGGTTTCTTAGACGT
CAGGTGGCACTTTTCGGGGAAATGTGCGCGGAACCCCTATTTGTTTATTTTTCTAAATACATTCAAATAT
GTATCCGCTCATGAGACAATAACCCTGATAAATGCTTCAATAATATTGAAAAAGGAAGAGTATGAGTATT
CAACATTTCCGTGTCGCCCTTATTCCCTTTTTTGCGGCATTTTGCCTTCCTGTTTTTGCTCACCCAGAAA
CGCTGGTGAAAGTAAAAGATGCTGAAGATCAGTTGGGTGCACGAGTGGGTTACATCGAACTGGATCTCAA
CAGCGGTAAGATCCTTGAGAGTTTTCGCCCCGAAGAACGTTTTCCAATGATGAGCACTTTTAAAGTTCTG
CTATGTGGCGCGGTATTATCCCGTGTTGACGCCGGGCAAGAGCAACTCGGTCGCCGCATACACTATTCTC
AGAATGACTTGGTTGAGTACTCACCAGTCACAGAAAAGCATCTTACGGATGGCATGACAGTAAGAGAATT
ATGCAGTGCTGCCATAACCATGAGTGATAACACTGCGGCCAACTTACTTCTGACAACGATCGGAGGACCG
AAGGAGCTAACCGCTTTTTTGCACAACATGGGGGATCATGTAACTCGCCTTGATCGTTGGGAACCGGAGC
TGAATGAAGCCATACCAAACGACGAGCGTGACACCACGATGCCTGCAGCAATGGCAACAACGTTGCGCAA
ACTATTAACTGGCGAACTACTTACTCTAGCTTCCCGGCAACAATTAATAGACTGGATGGAGGCGGATAAA
GTTGCAGGACCACTTCTGCGCTCGGCCCTTCCGGCTGGCTGGTTTATTGCTGATAAATCTGGAGCCGGTG
AGCGTGGGTCTCGCGGTATCATTGCAGCACTGGGGCCAGATGGTAAGCCCTCCCGTATCGTAGTTATCTA
CACGACGGGGAGTCAGGCAACTATGGATGAACGAAATAGACAGATCGCTGAGATAGGTGCCTCACTGATT
AAGCATTGGTAACTGTCAGACCAAGTTTACTCATATATACTTTAGATTGATTTAAAACTTCATTTTTAAT
TTAAAAGGATCTAGGTGAAGATCCTTTTTGATAATCTCATGACCAAAATCCCTTAACGTGAGTTTTCGTT
CCACTGAGCGTCAGACCCCGTAGAAAAGATCAAAGGATCTTCTTGAGATCCTTTTTTTCTGCGCGTAATC
TGCTGCTTGCAAACAAAAAAACCACCGCTACCAGCGGTGGTTTGTTTGCCGGATCAAGAGCTACCAACTC
TTTTTCCGAAGGTAACTGGCTTCAGCAGAGCGCAGATACCAAATACTGTCCTTCTAGTGTAGCCGTAGTT
AGGCCACCACTTCAAGAACTCTGTAGCACCGCCTACATACCTCGCTCTGCTAATCCTGTTACCAGTGGCT
GCTGCCAGTGGCGATAAGTCGTGTCTTACCGGGTTGGACTCAAGACGATAGTTACCGGATAAGGCGCAGC
GGTCGGGCTGAACGGGGGGTTCGTGCACACAGCCCAGCTTGGAGCGAACGACCTACACCGAACTGAGATA
CCTACAGCGTGAGCTATGAGAAAGCGCCACGCTTCCCGAAGGGAGAAAGGCGGACAGGTATCCGGTAAGC
GGCAGGGTCGGAACAGGAGAGCGCACGAGGGAGCTTCCAGGGGGAAACGCCTGGTATCTTTATAGTCCTG
TCGGGTTTCGCCACCTCTGACTTGAGCGTCGATTTTTGTGATGCTCGTCAGGGGGGCGGAGCCTATGGAA
AAACGCCAGCAACGCGGCCTTTTTACGGTTCCTGGCCTTTTGCTGGCCTTTTGCTCACATGTTCTTTCCT
GCGTTATCCCCTGATTCTGTGGATAACCGTATTACCGCCTTTGAGTGAGCTGATACCGCTCGCCGCAGCC
GAACGACCGAGCGCAGCGAGTCAGTGAGCGAGGAAGCGGAAGAGCGCCTGATGCGGTATTTTCTCCTTAC
GCATCTGTGCGGTATTTCACACCGCATAAATTCCGACACCATCGAATGGCGCAAAACCTTTCGCGGTATG
GCATGATAGCGCCCGGAAGAGAGTCAATTCAGGGTGGTGAATGTGAAACCAGTAACGTTATACGATGTCG
CAGAGTATGCCGGTGTCTCTTATCAGACCGTTTCCCGCGTGGTGAACCAGGCCAGCCACGTTTCTGCGAA
AACGCGGGAAAAAGTGGAAGCGGCGATGGCGGAGCTGAATTACATTCCCAACCGCGTGGCACAACAACTG
GCGGGCAAACAGTCGTTGCTGATTGGCGTTGCCACCTCCAGTCTGGCCCTGCACGCGCCGTCGCAAATTG
TCGCGGCGATTAAATCTCGCGCCGATCAACTGGGTGCCAGCGTGGTGGTGTCGATGGTAGAACGAAGCGG
CGTCGAAGCCTGTAAAGCGGCGGTGCACAATCTTCTCGCGCAACGCGTCAGTGGGCTGATCATTAACTAT
CCGCTGGATGACCAGGATGCCATTGCTGTGGAAGCTGCCTGCACTAATGTTCCGGCGTTATTTCTTGATG
TCTCTGACCAGACACCCATCAACAGTATTATTTTCTCCCATGAAGACGGTACGCGACTGGGCGTGGAGCA
TCTGGTCGCATTGGGTCACCAGCAAATCGCGCTGTTAGCGGGCCCATTAAGTTCTGTCTCGGCGCGTCTG
CGTCTGGCTGGCTGGCATAAATATCTCACTCGCAATCAAATTCAGCCGATAGCGGAACGGGAAGGCGACT
GGAGTGCCATGTCCGGTTTTCAACAAACCATGCAAATGCTGAATGAGGGCATCGTTCCCACTGCGATGCT
GGTTGCCAACGATCAGATGGCGCTGGGCGCAATGCGCGCCATTACCGAGTCCGGGCTGCGCGTTGGTGCG
GATATCTCGGTAGTGGGATACGACGATACCGAAGACAGCTCATGTTATATCCCGCCGTTAACCACCATCA
AACAGGATTTTCGCCTGCTGGGGCAAACCAGCGTGGACCGCTTGCTGCAACTCTCTCAGGGCCAGGCGGT
GAAGGGCAATCAGCTGTTGCCCGTCTCACTGGTGAAAAGAAAAACCACCCTGGCGCCCAATACGCAAACC
GCCTCTCCCCGCGCGTTGGCCGATTCATTAATGCAGCTGGCACGACAGGTTTCCCGACTGGAAAGCGGGC
AGTGAGCGCAACGCAATTAATGTAAGTTAGCTCACTCATTAGGCACCCCAGGCTTTACACTTTATGCTTC
CGGCTCGTATGTTGTGTGGAATTGTGAGCGGATAACAATTTCACACAGGAAACAGCTATGACCATGATTA
CGGATTCACTGGCCGTCGTTTTACAACGTCGTGACTGGGAAAACCCTGGCGTTACCCAACTTAATCGCCT
TGCAGCACATCCCCCTTTCGCCAGCTGGCGTAATAGCGAAGAGGCCCGCACCGATCGCCCTTCCCAACAG
TTGCGCAGCCTGAATGGCGAATGGCGCTTTGCCTGGTTTCCGGCACCAGAAGCGGTGCCGGAAAGCTGGC
TGGAGTGCGATCTTCCTGAGGCCGATACTGTCGTCGTCCCCTCAAACTGGCAGATGCACGGTTACGATGC
GCCCATCTACACCAACGTGACCTATCCCATTACGGTCAATCCGCCGTTTGTTCCCACGGAGAATCCGACG
GGTTGTTACTCGCTCACATTTAATGTTGATGAAAGCTGGCTACAGGAAGGCCAGACGCGAATTATTTTTG
ATGGCGTTGGAATT
Features (pLannotate 1.2.2; 17 found; start..end, strand, type, name):
    183..211     +  promoter       tac promoter: strong E. coli promoter; hybrid between the trp and lac UV5 promoters
    219..235     +  protein_bind   lac operator: The lac repressor binds to the lac operator to inhibit transcription in E. coli. This inhibition can be relieved by adding lactose or isopropyl-β-D-thiogalactopyranoside (IPTG). lac repressor encoded by lacI
    258..911     +  CDS            GST26_SCHJA: Experimental evidence at protein level: Swiss-Prot protein existence level 1. GST isoenzymes appear to play a central role in the parasite detoxification system. Other functions are also suspected including a role in increasing the solubility of haematin in the parasite gut. From Schistosoma japonicum (Blood fluke).
    945..1175    +  CDS            V-MYB (fragment): MYB_AVIMB - Experimental evidence at protein level: Swiss-Prot protein existence level 1. DNA-binding protein that specifically recognizes the sequence 5'-YAAC[GT]G-3'. The v-Myb oncogene transforms immature myelomonocytic avian cells in culture and induces myeloblastosis (myeloid leukemia) in chickens. From Avian myeloblastosis virus.
   1211..1250    +  CDS            rop (fragment): Rop protein, which maintains plasmids at low copy number; rop
   1352..1392    +  misc_feature   bom (fragment): basis of mobility region from pBR322
   1497..1601    +  promoter       AmpR promoter: bla
   1602..2462    +  CDS            AmpR: β-lactamase; bla; confers resistance to ampicillin, carbenicillin, and related antibiotics
   2633..3221    +  rep_origin     ori: high-copy-number ColE1/pMB1/pBR322/pUC origin of replication
   3407..3458    -  misc_feature   bom (fragment): basis of mobility region from pBR322
   3465..3542    +  promoter       lacI promoter: lacI
   3543..4625    +  CDS            lacI: lac repressor; lacI; The lac repressor binds to the lac operator to inhibit transcription in E. coli. This inhibition can be relieved by adding lactose or isopropyl-β-D-thiogalactopyranoside (IPTG).
   4638..4659    +  protein_bind   CAP binding site: CAP binding activates transcription in the presence of cAMP. E. coli catabolite activator protein
   4674..4704    +  promoter       lac promoter: promoter for the E. coli lac operon
   4712..4728    +  protein_bind   lac operator: The lac repressor binds to the lac operator to inhibit transcription in E. coli. This inhibition can be relieved by adding lactose or isopropyl-β-D-thiogalactopyranoside (IPTG). lac repressor encoded by lacI
   4748..4921    +  CDS            lacZα: LacZα fragment of β-galactosidase; lacZ fragment
   5185..107     -  CDS            yciV (fragment) (across the origin): RNAAM_ECOLI - Also known as trpH From Escherichia coli (strain K12).
