[The description below was written by a language model from this plasmid's Addgene catalogue record and pLannotate feature annotations shown in this document.]
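Description:
pGEX-4T1-MYB-TAD(251-327) is a 5,194 bp bacterial expression plasmid built on the pGEX-4T1 backbone for producing a GST-tagged fragment of the mouse transcription factor MYB in E. coli. It replicates from a ColE1/pMB1-type origin and is selected with ampicillin through the β-lactamase (AmpR) gene and its own promoter. Short remnants of the pBR322 rop and bom regions, a lacZα fragment with its lac promoter and operator, and a small yciV/trpH fragment are also annotated, and appear to be backbone carry-over rather than functional parts of the design.

The expression cassette consists of the strong hybrid tac promoter followed by a lac operator, driving the Schistosoma japonicum glutathione S-transferase coding sequence, with the MYB insert placed downstream so that GST sits at the N terminus of the fusion. The insert encodes amino acids 251–327 of mouse Myb, corresponding to the transactivation domain (TAD), and was introduced by ligation-independent cloning. The automated annotation labels this 231 bp segment as a v-Myb fragment from avian myeloblastosis virus, which reflects homology between the viral and cellular proteins; the catalogue entry identifies it as mouse. A plasmid-borne lacI gene supplies lac repressor to keep the tac promoter off until it is induced with IPTG. The depositor sequence annotates its promoter as the up-regulated lacIq variant, whereas the sequencing-derived record calls it the ordinary lacI promoter. The two records are otherwise the same length and share the same feature layout.

The stated purpose is bacterial expression of GST-tagged MYB TAD. Such fusions are typically purified on glutathione resin and used for pull-down or binding assays, though the record does not specify a particular application.
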