Addgene plasmid #105619: pGEX-4T1-MYB-TAD(251-327)
Purpose: bacterially express GST tagged MYB TAD
Depositing lab: Christopher Vakoc. Depositing organization: Cold Spring Harbor Laboratory. Publication: A TFIID-SAGA Perturbation that Targets MYB and Suppresses Acute Myeloid Leukemia. Xu Y, Milazzo JP, Somerville TDD, Tarumoto Y, Huang YH, Ostrander EL, Wilkinson JE, Challen GA, Vakoc CR. Cancer Cell. 2018 Jan 8;33(1):13-28.e8. doi: 10.1016/j.ccell.2017.12.002. PubMed 29316427.
Backbone
  Vector backbone: pGEX4T1
  Vector type: Bacterial Expression
Growth in bacteria
  Bacterial resistance: Ampicillin, 100 μg/mL
  Growth temperature: 37°C
  Growth strain: DH5alpha
  Copy number: Unknown
Gene/Insert
  Gene/Insert name: MYB-TAD domain
  Species: M. musculus (mouse)
  Mutation: amino acids 251-327
  GenBank ID: NP_034978.3
  Entrez Gene: Myb (a.k.a. c-myb)
  Tag / fusion protein: GST (N terminal on backbone)
  Cloning method: Ligation Independent Cloning
  Sequencing primers: 5′ GGGCTGGCAAGCCACGTTTGGTG
Terms and licenses: Academic/Nonprofit Terms; Industry Terms: Not Available to Industry
How to cite: pGEX-4T1-MYB-TAD(251-327) was a gift from Christopher Vakoc (Addgene plasmid # 105619 ; http://n2t.net/addgene:105619 ; RRID:Addgene_105619)
